Addgene plasmid #215128: mCherry-APTX
Purpose: Expresses mCherry-APTX in mammalian cells from a retroviral vector.
Depositing lab: Michele Pagano. Depositing organization: NYU Grossman School of Medicine. Publication: CDK-independent role of D-type cyclins in regulating DNA mismatch repair. Rona G, Miwatani-Minter B, Zhang Q, Goldberg HV, Kerzhnerman MA, Howard JB, Simoneschi D, Lane E, Hobbs JW, Sassani E, Wang AA, Keegan S, Laverty DJ, Piett CG, Pongor LS, Xu ML, Andrade J, Thomas A, Sicinski P, Askenazi M, Ueberheide B, Fenyo D, Nagel ZD, Pagano M. Mol Cell. 2024 Feb 29:S1097-2765(24)00129-1. doi: 10.1016/j.molcel.2024.02.010. PubMed 38458201.
Backbone
  Vector backbone: pRetroQ-C1
  Backbone manufacturer: Takara Bio
  Vector type: Mammalian Expression, Retroviral
  Selectable markers: Puromycin
Growth in bacteria
  Bacterial resistance: Ampicillin, 100 μg/mL
  Growth temperature: 37°C
  Growth strain: NEB Stable
  Copy number: High Copy
Gene/Insert
  Gene/Insert name: APTX
  Species: H. sapiens (human)
  Entrez Gene: APTX (a.k.a. AOA, AOA1, AXA1, EAOH, EOAHA, FHA-HIT)
  Promoter: CMV
  Tag / fusion protein: mCherry (N terminal on insert)
  Cloning method: Unknown
  Sequencing primers: 5′ mCherry_FWR; 3′ PGK_REV
Terms and licenses: Academic/Nonprofit Terms; Industry Terms: Not Available to Industry
How to cite: mCherry-APTX was a gift from Michele Pagano (Addgene plasmid # 215128 ; http://n2t.net/addgene:215128 ; RRID:Addgene_215128)
