[The description below was written by a language model from this plasmid's Addgene catalogue record and pLannotate feature annotations shown in this document.]
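Description:
mCherry-APTX is an 8.6 kb self-inactivating gammaretroviral expression vector built on the pRetroQ-C1 backbone, designed to deliver a red-fluorescent fusion of human aprataxin (APTX) into mammalian cells. In bacteria it is maintained through a high-copy ColE1/pUC-type origin and selected with ampicillin via the β-lactamase gene. The plasmid backbone also carries an SV40 enhancer/early promoter region and small pBR322-derived remnants (bom and rop fragments).

The viral transcript is driven by a hybrid 5′ element in which a CMV enhancer/promoter replaces the U3 region of a truncated murine sarcoma virus LTR, allowing strong genomic RNA production in packaging cells. This is followed by a packaging signal (Ψ) and a truncated, start-codon-less gag segment that promotes encapsidation. The 3′ LTR lacks U3, so after reverse transcription and integration both LTRs are transcriptionally inactive and expression depends on internal promoters. The first internal cassette uses the CMV immediate-early enhancer and promoter to express mCherry fused to the N terminus of APTX, a DNA-binding protein that acts in single-strand break, double-strand break and base excision repair by resolving abortive ligation intermediates. Downstream, a mouse PGK promoter drives puromycin N-acetyltransferase, permitting selection of stably transduced cells.

The construct is suited to producing retrovirus for generating cell populations that stably express fluorescently tagged APTX. This would allow the protein to be visualised in live or fixed cells, although the record itself states only that the construct expresses the fusion in mammalian cells. It was deposited in connection with a study of D-type cyclins and DNA mismatch repair.
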