Features (pLannotate 1.2.2; 21 found; start..end, strand, type, name):
    309..512     +  promoter       CMV promoter: human cytomegalovirus (CMV) immediate early promoter
    513..688     +  LTR            5' LTR (truncated): truncated long terminal repeat from Moloney murine sarcoma virus
    810..1084    +  misc_feature   MESV Ψ (fragment): packaging signal of murine embryonic stem cell virus
   1151..1567    +  CDS            gag (truncated): truncated Moloney murine leukemia virus (MMLV) gag gene lacking the start codon
   1642..1945    +  enhancer       CMV enhancer: human cytomegalovirus immediate early enhancer
   1946..2149    +  promoter       CMV promoter: human cytomegalovirus (CMV) immediate early promoter
   2194..2901    +  CDS            mCherry: mCherry is a basic (constitutively fluorescent) red fluorescent protein published in 2004, derived from Discosoma sp.. It is reported to be a very rapidly-maturing monomer with low acid sensitivity.
   2932..3957    +  CDS            APTX: APTX_HUMAN - Also known as AXA1. Experimental evidence at protein level: Swiss-Prot protein existence level 1. DNA-binding protein involved in single-strand DNA break repair, double-strand DNA break repair and base excision repair (PubMed:15380105, PubMed:15044383, PubMed:16964241, PubMed:17276982, PubMed:24362567). Resolves abortive DNA ligation intermediates formed either at base excision sites, or when DNA ligases attempt to repair non-ligatable breaks induced by reactive oxygen species (PubMed:16964241, PubMed:24362567). Catalyzes the release of adenylate groups covalently linked to 5'-pho
   3960..3987    +  misc_feature   MCS (fragment): multiple cloning site
   4020..4519    +  promoter       PGK promoter: mouse phosphoglycerate kinase 1 promoter
   4540..5139    +  CDS            PuroR: puromycin N-acetyltransferase; pac from Streptomyces alboniger; confers resistance to puromycin
   5210..5282    +  CDS            env (fragment): murine leukemia virus gPr80 envelope polyprotein precursor; env; proteolytically cleaved into gp70SU and p15TM subunits
   5324..5756    +  LTR            3' LTR (ΔU3): self-inactivating 3' long terminal repeat (LTR) from Moloney murine leukemia virus
   5825..5865    +  CDS            rop (fragment): Rop protein, which maintains plasmids at low copy number; rop
   5967..6005    +  misc_feature   bom (fragment): basis of mobility region from pBR322
   6022..6351    +  promoter       SV40 promoter: SV40 enhancer and early promoter
   6357..6458    +  misc_feature   bom (fragment): basis of mobility region from pBR322
   6644..7232    -  rep_origin     ori: high-copy-number ColE1/pMB1/pBR322/pUC origin of replication
   7403..8263    -  CDS            AmpR: β-lactamase; bla; confers resistance to ampicillin, carbenicillin, and related antibiotics
   8264..8368    -  promoter       AmpR promoter: bla
   8554..308     +  enhancer       CMV enhancer (across the origin): human cytomegalovirus immediate early enhancer
>Addgene plasmid #215128 | mCherry-APTX | addgene full sequence | sequence record 426796 | Addgene NGS Result
TCCGCGTTACATAACTTACGGTAAATGGCCCGCCTGGCTGACCGCCCAACGACCCCCGCCCATTGACGTC
AATAATGACGTATGTTCCCATAGTAACGCCAATAGGGACTTTCCATTGACGTCAATGGGTGGAGTATTTA
CGGTAAACTGCCCACTTGGCAGTACATCAAGTGTATCATATGCCAAGTACGCCCCCTATTGACGTCAATG
ACGGTAAATGGCCCGCCTGGCATTATGCCCAGTACATGACCTTATGGGACTTTCCTACTTGGCAGTACAT
CTACGTATTAGTCATCGCTATTACCATGGTGATGCGGTTTTGGCAGTACATCAATGGGCGTGGATAGCGG
TTTGACTCACGGGGATTTCCAAGTCTCCACCCCATTGACGTCAATGGGAGTTTGTTTTGGCACCAAAATC
AACGGGACTTTCCAAAATGTCGTAACAACTCCGCCCCATTGACGCAAATGGGCGGTAGGCGTGTACGGTG
GGAGGTCTATATAAGCAGAGCTCAATAAAAGAGCCCACAACCCCTCACTCGGCGCGCCAGTCTTCCGATA
GACTGCGTCGCCCGGGTACCCGTATTCCCAATAAAGCCTCTTGCTGTTTGCATCCGAATCGTGGTCTCGC
TGTTCCTTGGGAGGGTCTCCTCTGAGTGATTGACTACCCACGACGGGGGTCTTTCATTTGGGGGCTCGTC
CGGGATTTGGAGACCCCTGCCCAGGGACCACCGACCCACCACCGGGAGGTAAGCTGGCCAGCAACTTATC
TGTGTCTGTCCGATTGTCTAGTGTCTATGTTTGATGTTATGCGCCTGCGTCTGTACTAGTTAGCTAACTA
GCTCTGTATCTGGCGGACCCGTGGTGGAACTGACGAGTTCTGAACACCCGGCCGCAACCCTGGGAGACGT
CCCAGGGACTTTGGGGGCCGTTTTTGTGGCCCGACCTGAGGAAGGGAGTCGATGTGGAATCCGACCCCGT
CAGGATATGTGGTTCTGGTAGGAGACGAGAACCTAAAACAGTTCCCGCCTCCGTCTGAATTTTTGCTTTC
GGTTTGGAACCGAAGCCGCGCGTCTTGTCTGCTGCAGCGCTGCAGCATCGTTCTGTGTTGTCTCTGTCTG
ACTGTGTTTCTGTATTTGTCTGAAAATTAGGGCCAGACTGTTACCACTCCCTTAAGTTTGACCTTAGGTC
ACTGGAAAGATGTCGAGCGGATCGCTCACAACCAGTCGGTAGATGTCAAGAAGAGACGTTGGGTTACCTT
CTGCTCTGCAGAATGGCCAACCTTTAACGTCGGATGGCCGCGAGACGGCACCTTTAACCGAGACCTCATC
ACCCAGGTTAAGATCAAGGTCTTTTCACCTGGCCCGCATGGACACCCAGACCAGGTCCCCTACATCGTGA
CCTGGGAAGCCTTGGCTTTTGACCCCCCTCCCTGGGTCAAGCCCTTTGTACACCCTAAGCCTCCGCCTCC
TCTTCCTCCATCCGCCCCGTCTCTCCCCCTTGAACCTCCTCGTTCGACCCCGCCTCGATCCTCCCTTTAT
CCAGCCCTCACTCCTTCTCTAGGCGCCGGAATTGAAGATCATAGTTATTAATAGTAATCAATTACGGGGT
CATTAGTTCATAGCCCATATATGGAGTTCCGCGTTACATAACTTACGGTAAATGGCCCGCCTGGCTGACC
GCCCAACGACCCCCGCCCATTGACGTCAATAATGACGTATGTTCCCATAGTAACGCCAATAGGGACTTTC
CATTGACGTCAATGGGTGGAGTATTTACGGTAAACTGCCCACTTGGCAGTACATCAAGTGTATCATATGC
CAAGTACGCCCCCTATTGACGTCAATGACGGTAAATGGCCCGCCTGGCATTATGCCCAGTACATGACCTT
ATGGGACTTTCCTACTTGGCAGTACATCTACGTATTAGTCATCGCTATTACCATGGTGATGCGGTTTTGG
CAGTACATCAATGGGCGTGGATAGCGGTTTGACTCACGGGGATTTCCAAGTCTCCACCCCATTGACGTCA
ATGGGAGTTTGTTTTGGCACCAAAATCAACGGGACTTTCCAAAATGTCGTAACAACTCCGCCCCATTGAC
GCAAATGGGCGGTAGGCGTGTACGGTGGGAGGTCTATATAAGCAGAGCTGGTTTAGTGAACCGTCAGATC
CGCTAGCGCTACCGGTCGCCACCATGGTGAGCAAGGGCGAGGAGGATAACATGGCCATCATCAAGGAGTT
CATGCGCTTCAAGGTGCACATGGAGGGCTCCGTGAACGGCCACGAGTTCGAGATCGAGGGCGAGGGCGAG
GGCCGCCCCTACGAGGGCACCCAGACCGCCAAGCTGAAGGTGACCAAGGGTGGCCCCCTGCCCTTCGCCT
GGGACATCCTGTCCCCTCAGTTCATGTACGGCTCCAAGGCCTACGTGAAGCACCCCGCCGACATCCCCGA
CTACTTGAAGCTGTCCTTCCCCGAGGGCTTCAAGTGGGAGCGCGTGATGAACTTCGAGGACGGCGGCGTG
GTGACCGTGACCCAGGACTCCTCCCTGCAGGACGGCGAGTTCATCTACAAGGTGAAGCTGCGCGGCACCA
ACTTCCCCTCCGACGGCCCCGTAATGCAGAAGAAGACCATGGGCTGGGAGGCCTCCTCCGAGCGGATGTA
CCCCGAGGACGGCGCCCTGAAGGGCGAGATCAAGCAGAGGCTGAAGCTGAAGGACGGCGGCCACTACGAC
GCTGAGGTCAAGACCACCTACAAGGCCAAGAAGCCCGTGCAGCTGCCCGGCGCCTACAACGTCAACATCA
AGTTGGACATCACCTCCCACAACGAGGACTACACCATCGTGGAACAGTACGAACGCGCCGAGGGCCGCCA
CTCCACCGGCGGCATGGACGAGCTGTACAAGTCCGGACTCAGATCTGGAGGCGGAGGAAGCATGATGCGG
GTGTGCTGGTTGGTGAGACAGGACAGCCGGCACCAGCGAATCAGACTTCCACATTTGGAAGCAGTTGTGA
TTGGGCGTGGCCCAGAGACCAAGATCACTGATAAGAAATGTTCTCGACAGCAAGTACAGTTGAAAGCAGA
GTGTAACAAGGGATATGTCAAGGTAAAGCAGGTAGGAGTCAATCCCACCAGCATTGACTCAGTCGTAATT
GGGAAGGACCAAGAGGTGAAGCTGCAGCCTGGCCAGGTTCTCCACATGGTGAATGAACTTTATCCATATA
TTGTAGAGTTTGAGGAAGAGGCAAAGAACCCTGGCCTGGAAACACACAGGAAGAGAAAGAGATCAGGCAA
CAGTGATTCTATAGAAAGGGATGCTGCTCAGGAAGCTGAGGCTGGGACAGGGCTGGAACCTGGGAGCAAC
TCTGGCCAATGCTCTGTGCCCCTAAAGAAGGGAAAAGATGCACCTATCAAAAAGGAATCCCTGGGCCACT
GGAGTCAAGGCTTGAAGATTTCTATGCAGGACCCCAAAATGCAGGTTTACAAAGATGAGCAGGTGGTGGT
GATAAAGGATAAATACCCAAAGGCCCGTTACCATTGGCTGGTCTTACCGTGGACCTCCATTTCCAGTCTG
AAGGCTGTGGCCAGGGAACACCTTGAACTCCTTAAGCATATGCACACTGTGGGGGAAAAGGTGATTGTAG
ATTTTGCTGGGTCCAGCAAACTCCGCTTCCGATTGGGCTACCACGCCATTCCGAGTATGAGCCATGTACA
TCTTCATGTGATCAGCCAGGATTTTGATTCTCCTTGCCTTAAAAACAAAAAACATTGGAATTCTTTCAAT
ACAGAATACTTCCTAGAATCACAAGCTGTGATCGAGATGGTACAAGAGGCTGGTAGAGTAACTGTCCGAG
ATGGGATGCCTGAGCTCTTGAAGCTGCCCCTTCGTTGTCATGAGTGCCAGCAGCTGCTGCCTTCCATTCC
TCAGCTGAAAGAACATCTCAGGAAGCACTGGACACAGTGAGTCGACGGTACCGCGGGCCCGGGATCCACC
GGATCTAGATAACTGATCATAATTCTACCGGGTAGGGGAGGCGCTTTTCCCAAGGCAGTCTGGAGCATGC
GCTTTAGCAGCCCCGCTGGGCACTTGGCGCTACACAAGTGGCCTCTGGCCTCGCACACATTCCACATCCA
CCGGTAGGCGCCAACCGGCTCCGTTCTTTGGTGGCCCCTTCGCGCCACCTTCTACTCCTCCCCTAGTCAG
GAAGTTCCCCCCCGCCCCGCAGCTCGCGTCGTGCAGGACGTGACAAATGGAAGTAGCACGTCTCACTAGT
CTCGTGCAGATGGACAGCACCGCTGAGCAATGGAAGCGGGTAGGCCTTTGGGGCAGCGGCCAATAGCAGC
TTTGCTCCTTCGCTTTCTGGGCTCAGAGGCTGGGAAGGGGTGGGTCCGGGGGCGGGCTCAGGGGCGGGCT
CAGGGGCGGGGCGGGCGCCCGAAGGTCCTCCGGAGGCCCGGCATTCTGCACGCTTCAAAAGCGCACGTCT
GCCGCGCTGTTCTCCTCTTCCTCATCTCCGGGCCTTTCGACCTGCAGCCCAAGCTTACCATGACCGAGTA
CAAGCCCACGGTGCGCCTCGCCACCCGCGACGACGTCCCCAGGGCCGTACGCACCCTCGCCGCCGCGTTC
GCCGACTACCCCGCCACGCGCCACACCGTCGATCCGGACCGCCACATCGAGCGGGTCACCGAGCTGCAAG
AACTCTTCCTCACGCGCGTCGGGCTCGACATCGGCAAGGTGTGGGTCGCGGACGACGGCGCCGCGGTGGC
GGTCTGGACCACGCCGGAGAGCGTCGAAGCGGGGGCGGTGTTCGCCGAGATCGGCCCGCGCATGGCCGAG
TTGAGCGGTTCCCGGCTGGCCGCGCAGCAACAGATGGAAGGCCTCCTGGCGCCGCACCGGCCCAAGGAGC
CCGCGTGGTTCCTGGCCACCGTCGGCGTCTCGCCCGACCACCAGGGCAAGGGTCTGGGCAGCGCCGTCGT
GCTCCCCGGAGTGGAGGCGGCCGAGCGCGCCGGGGTGCCCGCCTTCCTGGAGACCTCCGCGCCCCGCAAC
CTCCCCTTCTACGAGCGGCTCGGCTTCACCGTCACCGCCGACGTCGAGGTGCCCGAAGGACCGCGCACCT
GGTGCATGACCCGCAAGCCCGGTGCCTGACGCCCGCCCCACGACCCGCAGCGCCCGACCGAAAGGAGCGC
ACGACCCCATGCATCGGCGTCTCGATCGAGATATCAGTGGTCCAGGCTCTAGTTTTGACTCAACAATATC
ACCAGCTGAAGCCTATAGAGTACGAGCCATAGATAAAATAAAAGATTTTATTTAGTCTCCAGAAAAAGGG
GGGAATGAAAGACCCCACCTGTAGGTTTGGCAAGCTACTAGCTTAAGTAACGCCATTTTGCAAGGCATGG
AAAAATACATAACTGAGAATAGAGAAGTTCAGATCAAGGTCAGGAACAGATGGAACAGGGTCGATCGACC
CTAGAGAACCATCAGATGTTTCCAGGGTGCCCCAAGGACCTGAAATGACCCTGTGCCTTATTTGAACTAA
CCAATCAGTTCGCTTCTCGCTTCTGTTCGCGCGCTTCTGCTCCCCGAGCTCAATAAAAGAGCCCACAACC
CCTCACTCGGGGCGCCAGTCCTCCGATTGACTGAGTCGCCCGGGTACCCGTGTATCCAATAAACCCTCTT
GCAGTTGCATCCGACTTGTGGTCTCGCTGTTCCTTGGGAGGGTCTCCTCTGAGTGATTGACTACCCGTCA
GCGGGGGTCTTTCATTTGGGGGCTCGTCCGGGATCGGGAGACCCCTGCCCAGGGACCACCGACCCACCAC
CGGGAGGTAAGCTGGCTGCCTCGCGCGTTTCGGTGATGACGGTGAAAACCTCTGACACATGCAGCTCCCG
GAGACGGTCACAGCTTGTCTGTAAGCGGATGCCGGGAGCAGACAAGCCCGTCAGGGCGCGTCAGCGGGTG
TTGGCGGGTGTCGGGGCGCAGCCATGACCCAGTCACGTAGCGATAGCGGAGTGTAGATCCGGCTGTGGAA
TGTGTGTCAGTTAGGGTGTGGAAAGTCCCCAGGCTCCCCAGCAGGCAGAAGTATGCAAAGCATGCATCTC
AATTAGTCAGCAACCAGGTGTGGAAAGTCCCCAGGCTCCCCAGCAGGCAGAAGTATGCAAAGCATGCATC
TCAATTAGTCAGCAACCATAGTCCCGCCCCTAACTCCGCCCATCCCGCCCCTAACTCCGCCCAGTTCCGC
CCATTCTCCGCCCCATGGCTGACTAATTTTTTTTATTTATGCAGAGGCCGAGGCCGCCTCGGCCTCTGAG
CTATTCCAGAAGTAGTGAGGAGGCTTTTTTGGAGGCCTAGGCTTTTGCAAAAAGCTTACTGGCTTAACTA
TGCGGCATCAGAGCAGATTGTACTGAGAGTGCACCATATGCGGTGTGAAATACCGCACAGATGCGTAAGG
AGAAAATACCGCATCAGGCGCTCTTCCGCTTCCTCGCTCACTGACTCGCTGCGCTCGGTCGTTCGGCTGC
GGCGAGCGGTATCAGCTCACTCAAAGGCGGTAATACGGTTATCCACAGAATCAGGGGATAACGCAGGAAA
GAACATGTGAGCAAAAGGCCAGCAAAAGGCCAGGAACCGTAAAAAGGCCGCGTTGCTGGCGTTTTTCCAT
AGGCTCCGCCCCCCTGACGAGCATCACAAAAATCGACGCTCAAGTCAGAGGTGGCGAAACCCGACAGGAC
TATAAAGATACCAGGCGTTTCCCCCTGGAAGCTCCCTCGTGCGCTCTCCTGTTCCGACCCTGCCGCTTAC
CGGATACCTGTCCGCCTTTCTCCCTTCGGGAAGCGTGGCGCTTTCTCATAGCTCACGCTGTAGGTATCTC
AGTTCGGTGTAGGTCGTTCGCTCCAAGCTGGGCTGTGTGCACGAACCCCCCGTTCAGCCCGACCGCTGCG
CCTTATCCGGTAACTATCGTCTTGAGTCCAACCCGGTAAGACACGACTTATCGCCACTGGCAGCAGCCAC
TGGTAACAGGATTAGCAGAGCGAGGTATGTAGGCGGTGCTACAGAGTTCTTGAAGTGGTGGCCTAACTAC
GGCTACACTAGAAGGACAGTATTTGGTATCTGCGCTCTGCTGAAGCCAGTTACCTTCGGAAAAAGAGTTG
GTAGCTCTTGATCCGGCAAACAAACCACCGCTGGTAGCGGTGGTTTTTTTGTTTGCAAGCAGCAGATTAC
GCGCAGAAAAAAAGGATCTCAAGAAGATCCTTTGATCTTTTCTACGGGGTCTGACGCTCAGTGGAACGAA
AACTCACGTTAAGGGATTTTGGTCATGAGATTATCAAAAAGGATCTTCACCTAGATCCTTTTAAATTAAA
AATGAAGTTTTAAATCAATCTAAAGTATATATGAGTAAACTTGGTCTGACAGTTACCAATGCTTAATCAG
TGAGGCACCTATCTCAGCGATCTGTCTATTTCGTTCATCCATAGTTGCCTGACTCCCCGTCGTGTAGATA
ACTACGATACGGGAGGGCTTACCATCTGGCCCCAGTGCTGCAATGATACCGCGAGACCCACGCTCACCGG
CTCCAGATTTATCAGCAATAAACCAGCCAGCCGGAAGGGCCGAGCGCAGAAGTGGTCCTGCAACTTTATC
CGCCTCCATCCAGTCTATTAATTGTTGCCGGGAAGCTAGAGTAAGTAGTTCGCCAGTTAATAGTTTGCGC
AACGTTGTTGCCATTGCTGCAGGCATCGTGGTGTCACGCTCGTCGTTTGGTATGGCTTCATTCAGCTCCG
GTTCCCAACGATCAAGGCGAGTTACATGATCCCCCATGTTGTGCAAAAAAGCGGTTAGCTCCTTCGGTCC
TCCGATCGTTGTCAGAAGTAAGTTGGCCGCAGTGTTATCACTCATGGTTATGGCAGCACTGCATAATTCT
CTTACTGTCATGCCATCCGTAAGATGCTTTTCTGTGACTGGTGAGTACTCAACCAAGTCATTCTGAGAAT
AGTGTATGCGGCGACCGAGTTGCTCTTGCCCGGCGTCAACACGGGATAATACCGCGCCACATAGCAGAAC
TTTAAAAGTGCTCATCATTGGAAAACGTTCTTCGGGGCGAAAACTCTCAAGGATCTTACCGCTGTTGAGA
TCCAGTTCGATGTAACCCACTCGTGCACCCAACTGATCTTCAGCATCTTTTACTTTCACCAGCGTTTCTG
GGTGAGCAAAAACAGGAAGGCAAAATGCCGCAAAAAAGGGAATAAGGGCGACACGGAAATGTTGAATACT
CATACTCTTCCTTTTTCAATATTATTGAAGCATTTATCAGGGTTATTGTCTCATGAGCGGATACATATTT
GAATGTATTTAGAAAAATAAACAAATAGGGGTTCCGCGCACATTTCCCCGAAAAGTGCCACCTGACGTCT
AAGAAACCATTATTATCATGACATTAACCTATAAAAATAGGCGTATCACGAGGCCCTTTCGTCTTCAAGA
ATTAGCTTGGCCATTGCATACGTTGTATCCATATCATAATATGTACATTTATATTGGCTCATGTCCAACA
TTACCGCCATGTTGACATTGATTATTGACTAGTTATTAATAGTAATCAATTACGGGGTCATTAGTTCATA
GCCCATATATGGAGT
